>Addgene plasmid #166420 | pET-15b(+) Monosiga brevicollis PRL (Δprenylation motif) | addgene full sequence | sequence record 329476 | Addgene NGS Result
TTCTTGAAGACGAAAGGGCCTCGTGATACGCCTATTTTTATAGGTTAATGTCATGATAATAATGGTTTCT
TAGACGTCAGGTGGCACTTTTCGGGGAAATGTGCGCGGAACCCCTATTTGTTTATTTTTCTAAATACATT
CAAATATGTATCCGCTCATGAGACAATAACCCTGATAAATGCTTCAATAATATTGAAAAAGGAAGAGTAT
GAGTATTCAACATTTCCGTGTCGCCCTTATTCCCTTTTTTGCGGCATTTTGCCTTCCTGTTTTTGCTCAC
CCAGAAACGCTGGTGAAAGTAAAAGATGCTGAAGATCAGTTGGGTGCACGAGTGGGTTACATCGAACTGG
ATCTCAACAGCGGTAAGATCCTTGAGAGTTTTCGCCCCGAAGAACGTTTTCCAATGATGAGCACTTTTAA
AGTTCTGCTATGTGGCGCGGTATTATCCCGTGTTGACGCCGGGCAAGAGCAACTCGGTCGCCGCATACAC
TATTCTCAGAATGACTTGGTTGAGTACTCACCAGTCACAGAAAAGCATCTTACGGATGGCATGACAGTAA
GAGAATTATGCAGTGCTGCCATAACCATGAGTGATAACACTGCGGCCAACTTACTTCTGACAACGATCGG
AGGACCGAAGGAGCTAACCGCTTTTTTGCACAACATGGGGGATCATGTAACTCGCCTTGATCGTTGGGAA
CCGGAGCTGAATGAAGCCATACCAAACGACGAGCGTGACACCACGATGCCTGCAGCAATGGCAACAACGT
TGCGCAAACTATTAACTGGCGAACTACTTACTCTAGCTTCCCGGCAACAATTAATAGACTGGATGGAGGC
GGATAAAGTTGCAGGACCACTTCTGCGCTCGGCCCTTCCGGCTGGCTGGTTTATTGCTGATAAATCTGGA
GCCGGTGAGCGTGGGTCTCGCGGTATCATTGCAGCACTGGGGCCAGATGGTAAGCCCTCCCGTATCGTAG
TTATCTACACGACGGGGAGTCAGGCAACTATGGATGAACGAAATAGACAGATCGCTGAGATAGGTGCCTC
ACTGATTAAGCATTGGTAACTGTCAGACCAAGTTTACTCATATATACTTTAGATTGATTTAAAACTTCAT
TTTTAATTTAAAAGGATCTAGGTGAAGATCCTTTTTGATAATCTCATGACCAAAATCCCTTAACGTGAGT
TTTCGTTCCACTGAGCGTCAGACCCCGTAGAAAAGATCAAAGGATCTTCTTGAGATCCTTTTTTTCTGCG
CGTAATCTGCTGCTTGCAAACAAAAAAACCACCGCTACCAGCGGTGGTTTGTTTGCCGGATCAAGAGCTA
CCAACTCTTTTTCCGAAGGTAACTGGCTTCAGCAGAGCGCAGATACCAAATACTGTCCTTCTAGTGTAGC
CGTAGTTAGGCCACCACTTCAAGAACTCTGTAGCACCGCCTACATACCTCGCTCTGCTAATCCTGTTACC
AGTGGCTGCTGCCAGTGGCGATAAGTCGTGTCTTACCGGGTTGGACTCAAGACGATAGTTACCGGATAAG
GCGCAGCGGTCGGGCTGAACGGGGGGTTCGTGCACACAGCCCAGCTTGGAGCGAACGACCTACACCGAAC
TGAGATACCTACAGCGTGAGCTATGAGAAAGCGCCACGCTTCCCGAAGGGAGAAAGGCGGACAGGTATCC
GGTAAGCGGCAGGGTCGGAACAGGAGAGCGCACGAGGGAGCTTCCAGGGGGAAACGCCTGGTATCTTTAT
AGTCCTGTCGGGTTTCGCCACCTCTGACTTGAGCGTCGATTTTTGTGATGCTCGTCAGGGGGGCGGAGCC
TATGGAAAAACGCCAGCAACGCGGCCTTTTTACGGTTCCTGGCCTTTTGCTGGCCTTTTGCTCACATGTT
CTTTCCTGCGTTATCCCCTGATTCTGTGGATAACCGTATTACCGCCTTTGAGTGAGCTGATACCGCTCGC
CGCAGCCGAACGACCGAGCGCAGCGAGTCAGTGAGCGAGGAAGCGGAAGAGCGCCTGATGCGGTATTTTC
TCCTTACGCATCTGTGCGGTATTTCACACCGCATATATGGTGCACTCTCAGTACAATCTGCTCTGATGCC
GCATAGTTAAGCCAGTATACACTCCGCTATCGCTACGTGACTGGGTCATGGCTGCGCCCCGACACCCGCC
AACACCCGCTGACGCGCCCTGACGGGCTTGTCTGCTCCCGGCATCCGCTTACAGACAAGCTGTGACCGTC
TCCGGGAGCTGCATGTGTCAGAGGTTTTCACCGTCATCACCGAAACGCGCGAGGCAGCTGCGGTAAAGCT
CATCAGCGTGGTCGTGAAGCGATTCACAGATGTCTGCCTGTTCATCCGCGTCCAGCTCGTTGAGTTTCTC
CAGAAGCGTTAATGTCTGGCTTCTGATAAAGCGGGCCATGTTAAGGGCGGTTTTTTCCTGTTTGGTCACT
GATGCCTCCGTGTAAGGGGGATTTCTGTTCATGGGGGTAATGATACCGATGAAACGAGAGAGGATGCTCA
CGATACGGGTTACTGATGATGAACATGCCCGGTTACTGGAACGTTGTGAGGGTAAACAACTGGCGGTATG
GATGCGGCGGGACCAGAGAAAAATCACTCAGGGTCAATGCCAGCGCTTCGTTAATACAGATGTAGGTGTT
CCACAGGGTAGCCAGCAGCATCCTGCGATGCAGATCCGGAACATAATGGTGCAGGGCGCTGACTTCCGCG
TTTCCAGACTTTACGAAACACGGAAACCGAAGACCATTCATGTTGTTGCTCAGGTCGCAGACGTTTTGCA
GCAGCAGTCGCTTCACGTTCGCTCGCGTATCGGTGATTCATTCTGCTAACCAGTAAGGCAACCCCGCCAG
CCTAGCCGGGTCCTCAACGACAGGAGCACGATCATGCGCACCCGTGGCCAGGACCCAACGCTGCCCGAGA
TGCGCCGCGTGCGGCTGCTGGAGATGGCGGACGCGATGGATATGTTCTGCCAAGGGTTGGTTTGCGCATT
CACAGTTCTCCGCAAGAATTGATTGGCTCCAATTCTTGGAGTGGTGAATCCGTTAGCGAGGTGCCGCCGG
CTTCCATTCAGGTCGAGGTGGCCCGGCTCCATGCACCGCGACGCAACGCGGGGAGGCAGACAAGGTATAG
GGCGGCGCCTACAATCCATGCCAACCCGTTCCATGTGCTCGCCGAGGCGGCATAAATCGCCGTGACGATC
AGCGGTCCAGTGATCGAAGTTAGGCTGGTAAGAGCCGCGAGCGATCCTTGAAGCTGTCCCTGATGGTCGT
CATCTACCTGCCTGGACAGCATGGCCTGCAACGCGGGCATCCCGATGCCGCCGGAAGCGAGAAGAATCAT
AATGGGGAAGGCCATCCAGCCTCGCGTCGCGAACGCCAGCAAGACGTAGCCCAGCGCGTCGGCCGCCATG
CCGGCGATAATGGCCTGCTTCTCGCCGAAACGTTTGGTGGCGGGACCAGTGACGAAGGCTTGAGCGAGGG
CGTGCAAGATTCCGAATACCGCAAGCGACAGGCCGATCATCGTCGCGCTCCAGCGAAAGCGGTCCTCGCC
GAAAATGACCCAGAGCGCTGCCGGCACCTGTCCTACGAGTTGCATGATAAAGAAGACAGTCATAAGTGCG
GCGACGATAGTCATGCCCCGCGCCCACCGGAAGGAGCTGACTGGGTTGAAGGCTCTCAAGGGCATCGGTC
GAGATCCCGGTGCCTAATGAGTGAGCTAACTTACATTAATTGCGTTGCGCTCACTGCCCGCTTTCCAGTC
GGGAAACCTGTCGTGCCAGCTGCATTAATGAATCGGCCAACGCGCGGGGAGAGGCGGTTTGCGTATTGGG
CGCCAGGGTGGTTTTTCTTTTCACCAGTGAGACGGGCAACAGCTGATTGCCCTTCACCGCCTGGCCCTGA
GAGAGTTGCAGCAAGCGGTCCACGCTGGTTTGCCCCAGCAGGCGAAAATCCTGTTTGATGGTGGTTAACG
GCGGGATATAACATGAGCTGTCTTCGGTATCGTCGTATCCCACTACCGAGATATCCGCACCAACGCGCAG
CCCGGACTCGGTAATGGCGCGCATTGCGCCCAGCGCCATCTGATCGTTGGCAACCAGCATCGCAGTGGGA
ACGATGCCCTCATTCAGCATTTGCATGGTTTGTTGAAAACCGGACATGGCACTCCAGTCGCCTTCCCGTT
CCGCTATCGGCTGAATTTGATTGCGAGTGAGATATTTATGCCAGCCAGCCAGACGCAGACGCGCCGAGAC
AGAACTTAATGGGCCCGCTAACAGCGCGATTTGCTGGTGACCCAATGCGACCAGATGCTCCACGCCCAGT
CGCGTACCGTCTTCATGGGAGAAAATAATACTGTTGATGGGTGTCTGGTCAGAGACATCAAGAAATAACG
CCGGAACATTAGTGCAGGCAGCTTCCACAGCAATGGCATCCTGGTCATCCAGCGGATAGTTAATGATCAG
CCCACTGACGCGTTGCGCGAGAAGATTGTGCACCGCCGCTTTACAGGCTTCGACGCCGCTTCGTTCTACC
ATCGACACCACCACGCTGGCACCCAGTTGATCGGCGCGAGATTTAATCGCCGCGACAATTTGCGACGGCG
CGTGCAGGGCCAGACTGGAGGTGGCAACGCCAATCAGCAACGACTGTTTGCCCGCCAGTTGTTGTGCCAC
GCGGTTGGGAATGTAATTCAGCTCCGCCATCGCCGCTTCCACTTTTTCCCGCGTTTTCGCAGAAACGTGG
CTGGCCTGGTTCACCACGCGGGAAACGGTCTGATAAGAGACACCGGCATACTCTGCGACATCGTATAACG
TTACTGGTTTCACATTCACCACCCTGAATTGACTCTCTTCCGGGCGCTATCATGCCATACCGCGAAAGGT
TTTGCGCCATTCGATGGTGTCCGGGATCTCGACGCTCTCCCTTATGCGACTCCTGCATTAGGAAGCAGCC
CAGTAGTAGGTTGAGGCCGTTGAGCACCGCCGCCGCAAGGAATGGTGCATGCAAGGAGATGGCGCCCAAC
AGTCCCCCGGCCACGGGGCCTGCCACCATACCCACGCCGAAACAAGCGCTCATGAGCCCGAAGTGGCGAG
CCCGATCTTCCCCATCGGTGATGTCGGCGATATAGGCGCCAGCAACCGCACCTGTGGCGCCGGTGATGCC
GGCCACGATGCGTCCGGCGTAGAGGATCGAGATCTCGATCCCGCGAAATTAATACGACTCACTATAGGGG
AATTGTGAGCGGATAACAATTCCCCTCTAGAAATAATTTTGTTTAACTTTAAGAAGGAGATATACCATGG
GCAGCAGCCATCATCATCATCATCACAGCAGCGGCCTGGTGCCGCGCGGCAGCCATATGGCGCGTAACCA
CATCTCTAAAATCTCTCACAAAAACATGCGTTTCCTGATCACCGACCGTCCGTCTGACGCGACCGTTGAA
GATTACGTTCGTGTTCTGCAGCAGGAAAACGTTGTTGCGCTGTGCCGTGTTTGCGAACCGTCTTACGACG
TTTCTAAACTGAAAGACAACGGTATCGAAGTTCACGACTGGGCGTTCCAGGACGGTGCGCCGCCGCCGGA
CGAAGTTATCGACAACTGGCTGCGTCTGTGCCGTGAAACCTTCGCGCAGCACCCGAACGGTTTCGTTGCG
GTTCACTGCGTTGCTGGTCTGGGTCGTGCGCCGGTTCTGGTTGCGCTGTCTCTGATCGAAGCGGGTATGT
CTAGCGAAGATGCGGTTCTGTTCATCCGTGAAAAACGTCACGGTGCTATCAACCGTCGTCAGCTGCAGTT
CCTGCAGGACTACAAACGTCGTGGTAAAGCTAAAGGTTAAGGATCCGGCTGCTAACAAAGCCCGAAAGGA
AGCTGAGTTGGCTGCTGCCACCGCTGAGCAATAACTAGCATAACCCCTTGGGGCCTCTAAACGGGTCTTG
AGGGGTTTTTTGCTGAAAGGAGGAACTATATCCGGATATCCCGCAAGAGGCCCGGCAGTACCGGCATAAC
CAAGCCTATGCCTACAGCATCCAGGGTGACGGTGCCGAGGATGACGATGAGCGCATTGTTAGATTTCATA
CACGGTGCCTGACTGCGTTAGCAATTTAACTGTGATAAACTACCGCATTAAAGCTTATCGATGATAAGCT
GTCAAACATGAGAA
Features (pLannotate 1.2.2; 21 found; start..end, strand, type, name):
    104..208     +  promoter       AmpR promoter: bla
    209..1069    +  CDS            AmpR: β-lactamase; bla; confers resistance to ampicillin, carbenicillin, and related antibiotics
   1240..1828    +  rep_origin     ori: high-copy-number ColE1/pMB1/pBR322/pUC origin of replication
   2014..2156    -  misc_feature   bom: basis of mobility region from pBR322
   2258..2449    -  CDS            rop: Rop protein, which maintains plasmids at low copy number; rop
   2466..2846    +  CDS            YPB1_ECOLX: Protein predicted: Swiss-Prot protein existence level 4. From Escherichia coli.
   3088..3712    -  CDS            TcR (fragment): tetracycline efflux protein; tet; confers resistance to tetracycline
   3727..3748    -  protein_bind   CAP binding site: CAP binding activates transcription in the presence of cAMP. E. coli catabolite activator protein
   3761..4843    -  CDS            lacI: lac repressor; lacI; The lac repressor binds to the lac operator to inhibit transcription in E. coli. This inhibition can be relieved by adding lactose or isopropyl-β-D-thiogalactopyranoside (IPTG).
   4844..4921    -  promoter       lacI promoter: lacI
   4929..5208    -  CDS            TcR (fragment): tetracycline efflux protein; tet; confers resistance to tetracycline
   5230..5248    +  promoter       T7 promoter: promoter for bacteriophage T7 RNA polymerase
   5249..5273    +  protein_bind   lac operator: The lac repressor binds to the lac operator to inhibit transcription in E. coli. This inhibition can be relieved by adding lactose or isopropyl-β-D-thiogalactopyranoside (IPTG). lac repressor encoded by lacI
   5288..5310    +  RBS            RBS: efficient ribosome binding site from bacteriophage T7 gene 10 (Olins and Rangwala, 1989)
   5329..5345    +  CDS            capTEV™ (fragment): composite tag for in vivo biotinylation, TEV protease cleavage, and 6xHis tagging
   5356..5373    +  CDS            thrombin site: thrombin recognition and cleavage site
   5371..5826    +  CDS            PTP4A3 (fragment): TP4A3_HUMAN - Also known as PRL3. Experimental evidence at protein level: Swiss-Prot protein existence level 1. Protein tyrosine phosphatase which stimulates progression from G1 into S phase during mitosis. Enhances cell proliferation, cell motility and invasive activity, and promotes cancer metastasis. May be involved in the progression of cardiac hypertrophy by inhibiting intracellular calcium mobilization in response to angiotensin II. From Homo sapiens (Human).
   5858..5907    +  CDS            SET1 (fragment): solubility-enhancement tag derived from T7 phage gene 10B
   5915..5962    +  terminator     T7 terminator: transcription terminator for bacteriophage T7 RNA polymerase
   5985..6089    -  CDS            TcR (fragment): tetracycline efflux protein; tet; confers resistance to tetracycline
   6137..6165    -  promoter       tet promoter: E. coli promoter for tetracycline efflux protein gene
