[The description below was written by a language model from this plasmid's Addgene catalogue record and pLannotate feature annotations shown in this document.]
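Description:
pET-15b(+) Monosiga brevicollis PRL (Δprenylation motif) is a 6,174 bp bacterial expression plasmid built on the Novagen pET-15b backbone. It is propagated in E. coli through a ColE1/pMB1-type origin accompanied by the pBR322 bom region and the rop gene, and is selected with ampicillin via the β-lactamase gene and its own promoter. The catalogue lists the plasmid as high copy, although rop normally moderates copy number. Scattered tetracycline-resistance fragments and a tet promoter are non-functional remnants of the pBR322 ancestry of the pET backbone.

The insert, about 500 bp cloned between NdeI and BamHI, encodes the phosphatase of regenerating liver (PRL) from the choanoflagellate Monosiga brevicollis. The codons for the four C-terminal amino acids have been deleted, removing the prenylation motif. The annotation software labels this region as a fragment of human PTP4A3/PRL3, which reflects homology rather than a human origin. The catalogue's promoter field names only the AmpR and lac-related promoters, but the feature table shows the standard pET arrangement: a T7 promoter followed by a lac operator, the T7 gene 10 ribosome binding site and a downstream T7 terminator. The plasmid-borne lacI supplies the repressor, so expression is IPTG-inducible in hosts providing T7 RNA polymerase. The protein carries a backbone-encoded N-terminal His-tag followed by a thrombin cleavage site, allowing affinity purification and tag removal. The short capTEV and SET1 hits appear to be partial matches to the His-tag and to backbone sequence downstream of the insert, not added tags.

The construct serves to produce recombinant PRL. The associated publication concerns the evolutionary conservation of burst kinetics and CNNM binding among PRL phosphatases.
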