Addgene plasmid #166420: pET-15b(+) Monosiga brevicollis PRL (Δprenylation motif)
Purpose: Express pET-15b(+) Monosiga brevicollis PRL (Δprenylation motif)
Depositing lab: Kalle Gehring. Depositing organization: McGill University. Publication: Burst kinetics and CNNM binding are evolutionarily conserved properties of phosphatases of regenerating liver. Fakih R, Goldstein RH, Kozlov G, Gehring K. J Biol Chem. 2023 Apr;299(4):103055. doi: 10.1016/j.jbc.2023.103055. Epub 2023 Feb 22. PubMed 36822330.
Backbone
  Vector backbone: pET-15B
  Backbone manufacturer: Novagen Inc., Madison, WI
  Backbone size w/o insert (bp): 5708
  Total vector size (bp): 6174
  Vector type: Bacterial Expression
Growth in bacteria
  Bacterial resistance: Ampicillin, 100 μg/mL
  Growth temperature: 37°C
  Growth strain: DH5alpha
  Copy number: High Copy
Gene/Insert
  Gene/Insert name: Monosiga brevicollis PRL
  Species: Monosiga brevicollis
  Insert size (bp): 502
  Mutation: Deleted nucleotides coding for 4 C-terminal amino acids
  Promoter: AmpR, lac1
  Tag / fusion protein: N-terminal His-tag (N terminal on backbone)
  Cloning method: Restriction Enzyme; 5′ cloning site NdeI (not destroyed); 3′ cloning site BamHI (not destroyed)
  Sequencing primers: 5′ T7 Fwd; 3′ T7 Rev
Terms and licenses: Academic/Nonprofit Terms; Industry Terms: Not Available to Industry
How to cite: pET-15b(+) Monosiga brevicollis PRL (Δprenylation motif) was a gift from Kalle Gehring (Addgene plasmid # 166420 ; http://n2t.net/addgene:166420 ; RRID:Addgene_166420)
